>Addgene plasmid #138159 | YE1-BE4max-NG | addgene full sequence | sequence record 272341 | Addgene NGS Result
ATATGCCAAGTACGCCCCCTATTGACGTCAATGACGGTAAATGGCCCGCCTGGCATTATGCCCAGTACAT
GACCTTATGGGACTTTCCTACTTGGCAGTACATCTACGTATTAGTCATCGCTATTACCATGGTGATGCGG
TTTTGGCAGTACATCAATGGGCGTGGATAGCGGTTTGACTCACGGGGATTTCCAAGTCTCCACCCCATTG
ACGTCAATGGGAGTTTGTTTTGGCACCAAAATCAACGGGACTTTCCAAAATGTCGTAACAACTCCGCCCC
ATTGACGCAAATGGGCGGTAGGCGTGTACGGTGGGAGGTCTATATAAGCAGAGCTGGTTTAGTGAACCGT
CAGATCCGCTAGAGATCCGCGGCCGCTAATACGACTCACTATAGGGAGAGCCGCCACCATGAAACGGACA
GCCGACGGAAGCGAGTTCGAGTCACCAAAGAAGAAGCGGAAAGTCTCCTCAGAGACTGGGCCTGTCGCCG
TCGATCCAACCCTGCGCCGCCGGATTGAACCTCACGAGTTTGAAGTGTTCTTTGACCCCCGGGAGCTGAG
AAAGGAGACATGCCTGCTGTACGAGATCAACTGGGGAGGCAGGCACTCCATCTGGAGGCACACCTCTCAG
AACACAAATAAGCACGTGGAGGTGAACTTCATCGAGAAGTTTACCACAGAGCGGTACTTCTGCCCCAATA
CCAGATGTAGCATCACATGGTTTCTGAGCTATTCCCCTTGCGGAGAGTGTAGCAGGGCCATCACCGAGTT
CCTGTCCAGATATCCACACGTGACACTGTTTATCTACATCGCCAGGCTGTATCACCACGCAGACCCAGAG
AATAGGCAGGGCCTGCGCGATCTGATCAGCTCCGGCGTGACCATCCAGATCATGACAGAGCAGGAGTCCG
GCTACTGCTGGCGGAACTTCGTGAATTATTCTCCTAGCAACGAGGCCCACTGGCCTAGGTACCCACACCT
GTGGGTGCGCCTGTACGTGCTGGAGCTGTATTGCATCATCCTGGGCCTGCCCCCTTGTCTGAATATCCTG
CGGAGAAAGCAGCCCCAGCTGACCTTCTTTACAATCGCCCTGCAGTCTTGTCACTATCAGAGGCTGCCAC
CCCACATCCTGTGGGCCACAGGCCTGAAGTCTGGAGGATCTAGCGGAGGATCCTCTGGCAGCGAGACACC
AGGAACAAGCGAGTCAGCAACACCAGAGAGCAGTGGCGGCAGCAGCGGCGGCAGCGACAAGAAGTACAGC
ATCGGCCTGGCCATCGGCACCAACTCTGTGGGCTGGGCCGTGATCACCGACGAGTACAAGGTGCCCAGCA
AGAAATTCAAGGTGCTGGGCAACACCGACCGGCACAGCATCAAGAAGAACCTGATCGGAGCCCTGCTGTT
CGACAGCGGCGAAACAGCCGAGGCCACCCGGCTGAAGAGAACCGCCAGAAGAAGATACACCAGACGGAAG
AACCGGATCTGCTATCTGCAAGAGATCTTCAGCAACGAGATGGCCAAGGTGGACGACAGCTTCTTCCACA
GACTGGAAGAGTCCTTCCTGGTGGAAGAGGATAAGAAGCACGAGCGGCACCCCATCTTCGGCAACATCGT
GGACGAGGTGGCCTACCACGAGAAGTACCCCACCATCTACCACCTGAGAAAGAAACTGGTGGACAGCACC
GACAAGGCCGACCTGCGGCTGATCTATCTGGCCCTGGCCCACATGATCAAGTTCCGGGGCCACTTCCTGA
TCGAGGGCGACCTGAACCCCGACAACAGCGACGTGGACAAGCTGTTCATCCAGCTGGTGCAGACCTACAA
CCAGCTGTTCGAGGAAAACCCCATCAACGCCAGCGGCGTGGACGCCAAGGCCATCCTGTCTGCCAGACTG
AGCAAGAGCAGACGGCTGGAAAATCTGATCGCCCAGCTGCCCGGCGAGAAGAAGAATGGCCTGTTCGGAA
ACCTGATTGCCCTGAGCCTGGGCCTGACCCCCAACTTCAAGAGCAACTTCGACCTGGCCGAGGATGCCAA
ACTGCAGCTGAGCAAGGACACCTACGACGACGACCTGGACAACCTGCTGGCCCAGATCGGCGACCAGTAC
GCCGACCTGTTTCTGGCCGCCAAGAACCTGTCCGACGCCATCCTGCTGAGCGACATCCTGAGAGTGAACA
CCGAGATCACCAAGGCCCCCCTGAGCGCCTCTATGATCAAGAGATACGACGAGCACCACCAGGACCTGAC
CCTGCTGAAAGCTCTCGTGCGGCAGCAGCTGCCTGAGAAGTACAAAGAGATTTTCTTCGACCAGAGCAAG
AACGGCTACGCCGGCTACATTGACGGCGGAGCCAGCCAGGAAGAGTTCTACAAGTTCATCAAGCCCATCC
TGGAAAAGATGGACGGCACCGAGGAACTGCTCGTGAAGCTGAACAGAGAGGACCTGCTGCGGAAGCAGCG
GACCTTCGACAACGGCAGCATCCCCCACCAGATCCACCTGGGAGAGCTGCACGCCATTCTGCGGCGGCAG
GAAGATTTTTACCCATTCCTGAAGGACAACCGGGAAAAGATCGAGAAGATCCTGACCTTCCGCATCCCCT
ACTACGTGGGCCCTCTGGCCAGGGGAAACAGCAGATTCGCCTGGATGACCAGAAAGAGCGAGGAAACCAT
CACCCCCTGGAACTTCGAGGAAGTGGTGGACAAGGGCGCTTCCGCCCAGAGCTTCATCGAGCGGATGACC
AACTTCGATAAGAACCTGCCCAACGAGAAGGTGCTGCCCAAGCACAGCCTGCTGTACGAGTACTTCACCG
TGTATAACGAGCTGACCAAAGTGAAATACGTGACCGAGGGAATGAGAAAGCCCGCCTTCCTGAGCGGCGA
GCAGAAAAAGGCCATCGTGGACCTGCTGTTCAAGACCAACCGGAAAGTGACCGTGAAGCAGCTGAAAGAG
GACTACTTCAAGAAAATCGAGTGCTTCGACTCCGTGGAAATCTCCGGCGTGGAAGATCGGTTCAACGCCT
CCCTGGGCACATACCACGATCTGCTGAAAATTATCAAGGACAAGGACTTCCTGGACAATGAGGAAAACGA
GGACATTCTGGAAGATATCGTGCTGACCCTGACACTGTTTGAGGACAGAGAGATGATCGAGGAACGGCTG
AAAACCTATGCCCACCTGTTCGACGACAAAGTGATGAAGCAGCTGAAGCGGCGGAGATACACCGGCTGGG
GCAGGCTGAGCCGGAAGCTGATCAACGGCATCCGGGACAAGCAGTCCGGCAAGACAATCCTGGATTTCCT
GAAGTCCGACGGCTTCGCCAACAGAAACTTCATGCAGCTGATCCACGACGACAGCCTGACCTTTAAAGAG
GACATCCAGAAAGCCCAGGTGTCCGGCCAGGGCGATAGCCTGCACGAGCACATTGCCAATCTGGCCGGCA
GCCCCGCCATTAAGAAGGGCATCCTGCAGACAGTGAAGGTGGTGGACGAGCTCGTGAAAGTGATGGGCCG
GCACAAGCCCGAGAACATCGTGATCGAAATGGCCAGAGAGAACCAGACCACCCAGAAGGGACAGAAGAAC
AGCCGCGAGAGAATGAAGCGGATCGAAGAGGGCATCAAAGAGCTGGGCAGCCAGATCCTGAAAGAACACC
CCGTGGAAAACACCCAGCTGCAGAACGAGAAGCTGTACCTGTACTACCTGCAGAATGGGCGGGATATGTA
CGTGGACCAGGAACTGGACATCAACCGGCTGTCCGACTACGATGTGGACCATATCGTGCCTCAGAGCTTT
CTGAAGGACGACTCCATCGACAACAAGGTGCTGACCAGAAGCGACAAGAACCGGGGCAAGAGCGACAACG
TGCCCTCCGAAGAGGTCGTGAAGAAGATGAAGAACTACTGGCGGCAGCTGCTGAACGCCAAGCTGATTAC
CCAGAGAAAGTTCGACAATCTGACCAAGGCCGAGAGAGGCGGCCTGAGCGAACTGGATAAGGCCGGCTTC
ATCAAGAGACAGCTGGTGGAAACCCGGCAGATCACAAAGCACGTGGCACAGATCCTGGACTCCCGGATGA
ACACTAAGTACGACGAGAATGACAAGCTGATCCGGGAAGTGAAAGTGATCACCCTGAAGTCCAAGCTGGT
GTCCGATTTCCGGAAGGATTTCCAGTTTTACAAAGTGCGCGAGATCAACAACTACCACCACGCCCACGAC
GCCTACCTGAACGCCGTCGTGGGAACCGCCCTGATCAAAAAGTACCCTAAGCTGGAAAGCGAGTTCGTGT
ACGGCGACTACAAGGTGTACGACGTGCGGAAGATGATCGCCAAGAGCGAGCAGGAAATCGGCAAGGCTAC
CGCCAAGTACTTCTTCTACAGCAACATCATGAACTTTTTCAAGACCGAGATTACCCTGGCCAACGGCGAG
ATCCGGAAGCGGCCTCTGATCGAGACAAACGGCGAAACCGGGGAGATCGTGTGGGATAAGGGCCGGGATT
TTGCCACCGTGCGGAAAGTGCTGAGCATGCCCCAAGTGAATATCGTGAAAAAGACCGAGGTGCAGACAGG
CGGCTTCAGCAAAGAGTCTATCAGGCCCAAGAGGAACAGCGATAAGCTGATCGCCAGAAAGAAGGACTGG
GACCCTAAGAAGTACGGCGGCTTCGTCAGCCCCACCGTGGCCTATTCTGTGCTGGTGGTGGCCAAAGTGG
AAAAGGGCAAGTCCAAGAAACTGAAGAGTGTGAAAGAGCTGCTGGGGATCACCATCATGGAAAGAAGCAG
CTTCGAGAAGAATCCCATCGACTTTCTGGAAGCCAAGGGCTACAAAGAAGTGAAAAAGGACCTGATCATC
AAGCTGCCTAAGTACTCCCTGTTCGAGCTGGAAAACGGCCGGAAGAGAATGCTGGCCTCTGCCAGATTCC
TGCAGAAGGGAAACGAACTGGCCCTGCCCTCCAAATATGTGAACTTCCTGTACCTGGCCAGCCACTATGA
GAAGCTGAAGGGCTCCCCCGAGGATAATGAGCAGAAACAGCTGTTTGTGGAACAGCACAAGCACTACCTG
GACGAGATCATCGAGCAGATCAGCGAGTTCTCCAAGAGAGTGATCCTGGCCGACGCTAATCTGGACAAAG
TGCTGTCCGCCTACAACAAGCACCGGGATAAGCCCATCAGAGAGCAGGCCGAGAATATCATCCACCTGTT
TACCCTGACCAATCTGGGAGCCCCTAGGGCCTTCAAGTACTTTGACACCACCATCGACCGGAAGGTGTAC
AGGAGCACCAAAGAGGTGCTGGACGCCACCCTGATCCACCAGAGCATCACCGGCCTGTACGAGACACGGA
TCGACCTGTCTCAGCTGGGAGGTGACAGCGGCGGGAGCGGCGGGAGCGGGGGGAGCACTAATCTGAGCGA
CATCATTGAGAAGGAGACTGGGAAACAGCTGGTCATTCAGGAGTCCATCCTGATGCTGCCTGAGGAGGTG
GAGGAAGTGATCGGCAACAAGCCAGAGTCTGACATCCTGGTGCACACCGCCTACGACGAGTCCACAGATG
AGAATGTGATGCTGCTGACCTCTGACGCCCCCGAGTATAAGCCTTGGGCCCTGGTCATCCAGGATTCTAA
CGGCGAGAATAAGATCAAGATGCTGAGCGGAGGATCCGGAGGATCTGGAGGCAGCACCAACCTGTCTGAC
ATCATCGAGAAGGAGACAGGCAAGCAGCTGGTCATCCAGGAGAGCATCCTGATGCTGCCCGAAGAAGTCG
AAGAAGTGATCGGAAACAAGCCTGAGAGCGATATCCTGGTCCATACCGCCTACGACGAGAGTACCGACGA
AAATGTGATGCTGCTGACATCCGACGCCCCAGAGTATAAGCCCTGGGCTCTGGTCATCCAGGATTCCAAC
GGAGAGAACAAAATCAAAATGCTGTCTGGCGGCTCAAAAAGAACCGCCGACGGCAGCGAATTCGAGCCCA
AGAAGAAGAGGAAAGTCTAACCGGTCATCATCACCATCACCATTGAGTTTAAACCCGCTGATCAGCCTCG
ACTGTGCCTTCTAGTTGCCAGCCATCTGTTGTTTGCCCCTCCCCCGTGCCTTCCTTGACCCTGGAAGGTG
CCACTCCCACTGTCCTTTCCTAATAAAATGAGGAAATTGCATCGCATTGTCTGAGTAGGTGTCATTCTAT
TCTGGGGGGTGGGGTGGGGCAGGACAGCAAGGGGGAGGATTGGGAAGACAATAGCAGGCATGCTGGGGAT
GCGGTGGGCTCTATGGCTTCTGAGGCGGAAAGAACCAGCTGGGGCTCGATACCGTCGACCTCTAGCTAGA
GCTTGGCGTAATCATGGTCATAGCTGTTTCCTGTGTGAAATTGTTATCCGCTCACAATTCCACACAACAT
ACGAGCCGGAAGCATAAAGTGTAAAGCCTAGGGTGCCTAATGAGTGAGCTAACTCACATTAATTGCGTTG
CGCTCACTGCCCGCTTTCCAGTCGGGAAACCTGTCGTGCCAGCTGCATTAATGAATCGGCCAACGCGCGG
GGAGAGGCGGTTTGCGTATTGGGCGCTCTTCCGCTTCCTCGCTCACTGACTCGCTGCGCTCGGTCGTTCG
GCTGCGGCGAGCGGTATCAGCTCACTCAAAGGCGGTAATACGGTTATCCACAGAATCAGGGGATAACGCA
GGAAAGAACATGTGAGCAAAAGGCCAGCAAAAGGCCAGGAACCGTAAAAAGGCCGCGTTGCTGGCGTTTT
TCCATAGGCTCCGCCCCCCTGACGAGCATCACAAAAATCGACGCTCAAGTCAGAGGTGGCGAAACCCGAC
AGGACTATAAAGATACCAGGCGTTTCCCCCTGGAAGCTCCCTCGTGCGCTCTCCTGTTCCGACCCTGCCG
CTTACCGGATACCTGTCCGCCTTTCTCCCTTCGGGAAGCGTGGCGCTTTCTCATAGCTCACGCTGTAGGT
ATCTCAGTTCGGTGTAGGTCGTTCGCTCCAAGCTGGGCTGTGTGCACGAACCCCCCGTTCAGCCCGACCG
CTGCGCCTTATCCGGTAACTATCGTCTTGAGTCCAACCCGGTAAGACACGACTTATCGCCACTGGCAGCA
GCCACTGGTAACAGGATTAGCAGAGCGAGGTATGTAGGCGGTGCTACAGAGTTCTTGAAGTGGTGGCCTA
ACTACGGCTACACTAGAAGAACAGTATTTGGTATCTGCGCTCTGCTGAAGCCAGTTACCTTCGGAAAAAG
AGTTGGTAGCTCTTGATCCGGCAAACAAACCACCGCTGGTAGCGGTGGTTTTTTTGTTTGCAAGCAGCAG
ATTACGCGCAGAAAAAAAGGATCTCAAGAAGATCCTTTGATCTTTTCTACGGGGTCTGACACTCAGTGGA
ACGAAAACTCACGTTAAGGGATTTTGGTCATGAGATTATCAAAAAGGATCTTCACCTAGATCCTTTTAAA
TTAAAAATGAAGTTTTAAATCAATCTAAAGTATATATGAGTAAACTTGGTCTGACAGTTACCAATGCTTA
ATCAGTGAGGCACCTATCTCAGCGATCTGTCTATTTCGTTCATCCATAGTTGCCTGACTCCCCGTCGTGT
AGATAACTACGATACGGGAGGGCTTACCATCTGGCCCCAGTGCTGCAATGATACCGCGAGACCCACGCTC
ACCGGCTCCAGATTTATCAGCAATAAACCAGCCAGCCGGAAGGGCCGAGCGCAGAAGTGGTCCTGCAACT
TTATCCGCCTCCATCCAGTCTATTAATTGTTGCCGGGAAGCTAGAGTAAGTAGTTCGCCAGTTAATAGTT
TGCGCAACGTTGTTGCCATTGCTACAGGCATCGTGGTGTCACGCTCGTCGTTTGGTATGGCTTCATTCAG
CTCCGGTTCCCAACGATCAAGGCGAGTTACATGATCCCCCATGTTGTGCAAAAAAGCGGTTAGCTCCTTC
GGTCCTCCGATCGTTGTCAGAAGTAAGTTGGCCGCAGTGTTATCACTCATGGTTATGGCAGCACTGCATA
ATTCTCTTACTGTCATGCCATCCGTAAGATGCTTTTCTGTGACTGGTGAGTACTCAACCAAGTCATTCTG
AGAATAGTGTATGCGGCGACCGAGTTGCTCTTGCCCGGCGTCAATACGGGATAATACCGCGCCACATAGC
AGAACTTTAAAAGTGCTCATCATTGGAAAACGTTCTTCGGGGCGAAAACTCTCAAGGATCTTACCGCTGT
TGAGATCCAGTTCGATGTAACCCACTCGTGCACCCAACTGATCTTCAGCATCTTTTACTTTCACCAGCGT
TTCTGGGTGAGCAAAAACAGGAAGGCAAAATGCCGCAAAAAAGGGAATAAGGGCGACACGGAAATGTTGA
ATACTCATACTCTTCCTTTTTCAATATTATTGAAGCATTTATCAGGGTTATTGTCTCATGAGCGGATACA
TATTTGAATGTATTTAGAAAAATAAACAAATAGGGGTTCCGCGCACATTTCCCCGAAAAGTGCCACCTGA
CGTCGACGGATCGGGAGATCGATCTCCCGATCCCCTAGGGTCGACTCTCAGTACAATCTGCTCTGATGCC
GCATAGTTAAGCCAGTATCTGCTCCCTGCTTGTGTGTTGGAGGTCGCTGAGTAGTGCGCGAGCAAAATTT
AAGCTACAACAAGGCAAGGCTTGACCGACAATTGCATGAAGAATCTGCTTAGGGTTAGGCGTTTTGCGCT
GCTTCGCGATGTACGGGCCAGATATACGCGTTGACATTGATTATTGACTAGTTATTAATAGTAATCAATT
ACGGGGTCATTAGTTCATAGCCCATATATGGAGTTCCGCGTTACATAACTTACGGTAAATGGCCCGCCTG
GCTGACCGCCCAACGACCCCCGCCCATTGACGTCAATAATGACGTATGTTCCCATAGTAACGCCAATAGG
GACTTTCCATTGACGTCAATGGGTGGAGTATTTACGGTAAACTGCCCACTTGGCAGTACATCAAGTGTAT
C
Features (pLannotate 1.2.2; 18 found; start..end, strand, type, name):
    132..335     +  promoter       CMV promoter: human cytomegalovirus (CMV) immediate early promoter
    377..395     +  promoter       T7 promoter: promoter for bacteriophage T7 RNA polymerase
    466..1149    +  CDS            Apobec1: ABEC1_RAT - Experimental evidence at protein level: Swiss-Prot protein existence level 1. Catalytic component of the apolipoprotein B mRNA editing enzyme complex which is responsible for the postranscriptional editing of a CAA codon for Gln to a UAA codon for stop in the APOB mRNA. May also play a role in the epigenetic regulation of gene expression by participating in DNA demethylation. From Rattus norvegicus (Rat).
   1246..2847    +  CDS            dCas9(N): N-terminal portion of catalytically inactive Streptococcus pyogenes dCas9 carrying the D10A mutation (Zetsche et al., 2015)
   2848..5342    +  CDS            Cas9(C) (fragment): C-terminal portion of Streptococcus pyogenes Cas9 (Zetsche et al., 2015)
   5656..5904    +  CDS            UGI: UNGI_BPPB2 - Experimental evidence at protein level: Swiss-Prot protein existence level 1. This protein binds specifically and reversibly to the host uracil-DNA glycosylase, preventing removal of uracil residues from PBS2 DNA by the host uracil-excision repair system. From Bacillus phage PBS2 (Bacteriophage PBS2).
   6022..6246    +  polyA_signal   bGH poly(A) signal: bovine growth hormone polyadenylation signal
   6250..6271    +  promoter       SV40 promoter (fragment): SV40 enhancer and early promoter
   6276..6292    +  misc_feature   MCS (fragment): pBluescript multiple cloning site
   6341..6357    -  protein_bind   lac operator: The lac repressor binds to the lac operator to inhibit transcription in E. coli. This inhibition can be relieved by adding lactose or isopropyl-β-D-thiogalactopyranoside (IPTG). lac repressor encoded by lacI
   6365..6395    -  promoter       lac promoter: promoter for the E. coli lac operon
   6410..6431    -  protein_bind   CAP binding site: CAP binding activates transcription in the presence of cAMP. E. coli catabolite activator protein
   6444..6536    -  CDS            lacI (fragment): lac repressor; lacI; The lac repressor binds to the lac operator to inhibit transcription in E. coli. This inhibition can be relieved by adding lactose or isopropyl-β-D-thiogalactopyranoside (IPTG).
   6719..7307    -  rep_origin     ori: high-copy-number ColE1/pMB1/pBR322/pUC origin of replication
   7478..8338    -  CDS            AmpR: β-lactamase; bla; confers resistance to ampicillin, carbenicillin, and related antibiotics
   8339..8443    -  promoter       AmpR promoter: bla
   8514..8558    -  misc_feature   bom (fragment): basis of mobility region from pBR322
   8713..131     +  enhancer       CMV enhancer (across the origin): human cytomegalovirus immediate early enhancer
