[The description below was written by a language model from this plasmid's Addgene catalogue record and pLannotate feature annotations shown in this document.]
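Description:
YE1-BE4max-NG is a mammalian expression plasmid of about 9 kb encoding a C-to-T (cytosine) base editor. It is built on a pBR322/CMV-type backbone and is propagated in E. coli through a high-copy ColE1/pUC-family origin, with selection by the β-lactamase (AmpR) gene for ampicillin resistance. Short remnants of lac regulatory elements, a multiple cloning site, an SV40 promoter fragment and a pBR322 bom fragment are also annotated in the backbone, but appear to be vestigial. No mammalian selection marker is annotated.

The payload is a single synthetic fusion protein driven by the CMV immediate-early enhancer and promoter and terminated by the bovine growth hormone polyadenylation signal. A T7 promoter lies just upstream of the coding region. From N- to C-terminus, the fusion comprises rat APOBEC1 cytidine deaminase, an S. pyogenes Cas9 nickase and two copies of the uracil glycosylase inhibitor (UGI) from Bacillus phage PBS2, flanked by nuclear localization signals at both ends. The automated annotation marks only one UGI copy, although the record describes two.

The deaminase carries the YE1 substitutions W90Y and R126E. According to the associated study's focus, these variants were evaluated for minimizing Cas9-independent off-target DNA deamination. Cas9 carries D10A, which leaves it able to nick only one strand. It also carries the seven "NG" substitutions (L1111R, D1135V, G1218R, E1219F, A1322R, R1335V, T1337R), which relax PAM recognition to NG sites. UGI blocks excision of the uracil intermediate, favouring a C•G to T•A outcome. No guide RNA cassette is annotated, so a guide would need to be supplied separately.
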