Addgene plasmid #138159: YE1-BE4max-NG
Purpose: C-to-T base editor
Depositing lab: David Liu. Depositing organization: Broad Institute. Publication: Evaluation and minimization of Cas9-independent off-target DNA editing by cytosine base editors. Doman JL, Raguram A, Newby GA, Liu DR. Nat Biotechnol. 2020 Feb 10. pii: 10.1038/s41587-020-0414-6. doi: 10.1038/s41587-020-0414-6. PubMed 32042165.
Backbone
  Vector backbone: pBR322/CMV
  Vector type: Mammalian Expression
Growth in bacteria
  Bacterial resistance: Ampicillin, 100 μg/mL
  Growth temperature: 37°C
  Growth strain: DH5alpha
  Copy number: High Copy
Gene/Insert
  Gene/Insert name: rAPOBEC1(YE1)-nSpCas9(NG)-UGI-UGI
  Species: Synthetic; fusion of genes derived from R. norvegicus, S. pyogenes, and Bacillus phage PBS2
  Mutation: Within rAPOBEC1 W90Y + R126E; within Cas9 D10A + L1111R + D1135V + G1218R + E1219F + A1322R + R1335V + T1337R
  Promoter: CMV
  Tag / fusion protein: NLS (N terminal on insert); NLS (C terminal on insert)
  Cloning method: Ligation Independent Cloning
Terms and licenses: Academic/Nonprofit Terms; Industry Terms: Not Available to Industry
How to cite: YE1-BE4max-NG was a gift from David Liu (Addgene plasmid # 138159 ; http://n2t.net/addgene:138159 ; RRID:Addgene_138159)
